>Addgene plasmid #146059 | pAc5.1B-EGFP-DmTral-R21ER42EF44A_C | depositor full sequence | sequence record 288504 | Full Sequence
CTTCAAGGAATTAATTCTATATTCTAAAAACACAAATGATACTTCTAAAAAAAATCATGAATGGCATCAA
CTCTGAATCAAATCTTTGCAGATGCACCTACTTCTCATTTCCACTGTCACATCATTTTTCCAGATCTCGC
TGCCTGTTATGTGGCCCACAAACCAAGACACGTTTTATGGCCATTAAAGCTGGCTGATCGTCGCCAAACA
CCAAATACATATCAATATGTACATTCGAGAAAGAAGCGATCAAAGAAGCGTCTTCGGGCGAGTAGGAGAA
TGCGGAGGAGAAGGAGAACGAGCTGATCTAGTATCTCTCCACAATCCAATGCCAACTGACCAACTGGCCA
TATTCGGAGCAATTTGAAGCCAATTTCCATCGCCTGGCGATCGCTCCATTCTTGGCTATATGTTTTTCAC
CGTTCCCGGGGCCATTTTCAAAGACTCGTCGGTAAGATAAGATTGTGTCACTCGCTGTCTCTCTTCATTT
GTCGAAGAATGCTGAGGAATTTCGCGATGACGTCGGCGAGTATTTTGAAGAATGAGAATAATTTGTATTT
ATACGAAAATCAGTTAGTGGAATTTTCTACAAAAACATGTTATCTATAGATAATTTTGTTGCAAAATATG
TTGACTATGACAAAGATTGTATGTATATACCTTTAATGTATTCTCATTTTCTTATGTATTTATAATGGCA
ATGATGATACTGATGATATTTTAAGATGATGCCAGACCACAGGCTGATTTCTGCGTCTTTTGCCGAACGC
AGTGCATGTGCGGTTGTTGTTTTTTGGAATAGTTTCAATTTTCGGACTGTCCGCTTTGATTTCAGTTTCT
TGGCTTATTCAAAAAGCAAAGTAAAGCCAAAAAAGCGAGATGGCAATACCAAATGCGGCAAAACGGTAGT
GGAAGGAAAGGGGTGCGGGGCAGCGGAAGGAAGGGTGGGGCGGGGCGTGGCGGGGTCTGTGGCTGGGCGC
GACGTCACCGACGTTGGAGCCACTCCTTTGACCATGTGTGCGTGTGTGTATTATTCGTGTCTCGCCACTC
GCCGGTTGTTTTTTTCTTTTTATCTCGCTCTCTCTAGCGCCATCTCGTACGCATGCTCAACGCACCGCAT
GTTGCCGTGTCCTTTATGCGTCATTTTGGCTCGAAATAGGCAATTATTTAAACAAAGATTAGTCAACGAA
AACGCTAAAATAAATAAGTCTACAATATGGTTACTTATTGCCATGTGTGTGCAGCCAACGATAGCAACAA
AAGCAACAACACAGTGGCTTTCCCTCTTTCACTTTTTGTTTGCAAGCGCGTGCGAGCAAGACGGCACGAC
CGGCAAACGCAATTACGCTGACAAAGAGCAGACGAAGTTTTGGCCGAAAAACATCAAGGCGCCTGATACG
AATGCATTTGCAATAACAATTGCGATATTTAATATTGTTTATGAAGCTGTTTGACTTCAAAACACACAAA
AAAAAAAATAAAACAAATTATTTGAAAGAGAATTAGGAATCGGACAGCTTATCGTTACGGGCTAACAGCA
CACCGAGACGAAATAGCTTACCTGACGTCACAGCCTCTGGAAGAACTGCCGCCAAGCAGAGAGAGAGAGA
AAAAGAGGGAGAGCAGCTTAGACCGCATGTGCTTGTGTGTGAGGCGTCTCTCTCTTCGTCTCCTGTTTGC
GCAAACGCATAGACTGCACTGAGAAAATCGATTACCTATTTTTTATGAATGAATATTTGCACTATTACTA
TTCAAAACTATTAAGATAGCAATCACATTCAATAGCCAAATACTATACCACCTGAGCGATGCAACGAAAT
GATCAATTTGAGCAAAAATGCTGCATATTTAGGACGGCATCATTATAGAAATGCTTCTTGCTGTGTACTT
TTCTCTCGTCTGGCAGCTGTTTCGCCGTTATTGTTAAAACCGGCTTAAGTTAGGTGTGTTTTCTACGACT
AGTGATGCCCCTACTAGAAGATGTGTGTTGCACAAATGTCCCTGAATAACCAATTTGAAGTGCAGATAGC
AGTAAACGTAAGCTAATATGAATATTATTTAACTGTAATGTTTTAATATCGCTGGACATTACTAATAAAC
CCACTATAAACACATGTACATATGTATGTTTTGGCATACAATGAGTAGTTGGGGAAAAAATGTGTAAAAG
CACCGTGACCATCACAGCATAAAGATAACCAGCTGAAGTATCGAATATGAGTAACCCCCAAATTGAATCA
CATGCCGCAACTGATAGGACCCATGGAAGTACACTCTTCATGGCGATATACAAGACACACACAAGCACGA
ACACCCAGTTGCGGAGGAAATTCTCCGTAAATGAAAACCCAATCGGCGAACAATTCATACCCATATATGG
TAAAAGTTTTGAACGCGACTTGAGAGCGGAGAGCATTGCGGCTGATAAGGTTTTAGCGCTAAGCGGGCTT
TATAAAACGGGCTGCGGGACCAGTTTTCATATCACTACCGTTTGAGTTCTTGTGCTGTGTGGATACTCCT
CCCGACACAAAGCCGCTCCATCAGCCAGCAGTCGTCTAATCCAGAGACCCCGGATCGGGGTACCAACATG
GTGAGCAAGGGCGAGGAGCTGTTCACCGGGGTGGTGCCCATCCTGGTCGAGCTGGACGGCGACGTAAACG
GCCACAAGTTCAGCGTGTCCGGCGAGGGCGAGGGCGATGCCACCTACGGCAAGCTGACCCTGAAGTTCAT
CTGCACCACCGGCAAGCTGCCCGTGCCCTGGCCCACCCTCGTGACCACCCTGACCTACGGCGTGCAGTGC
TTCAGCCGCTACCCCGACCACATGAAGCAGCACGACTTCTTCAAGTCCGCCATGCCCGAAGGCTACGTCC
AGGAGCGCACCATCTTCTTCAAGGACGACGGCAACTACAAGACCCGCGCCGAGGTGAAGTTCGAGGGCGA
CACCCTGGTGAACCGCATCGAGCTGAAGGGCATCGACTTCAAGGAGGACGGCAACATCCTGGGGCACAAG
CTGGAGTACAACTACAACAGCCACAACGTCTATATCATGGCCGACAAGCAGAAGAACGGCATCAAGGTGA
ACTTCAAGATCCGCCACAACATCGAGGACGGCAGCGTGCAGCTCGCCGACCACTACCAGCAGAACACCCC
CATCGGCGACGGCCCCGTGCTGCTGCCCGACAACCACTACCTGAGCACCCAGTCCGCCCTGAGCAAAGAC
CCCAACGAGAAGCGCGATCACATGGTCCTGCTGGAGTTCGTGACCGCCGCCGGGATCACTCTCGGCATGG
ACGAGCTGTACAAGCCAAGCTTGAATTCTATGAGCGGGGGATTACCGGAGTTGGGCTCCAAAATCAGCCT
CATTTCCAAGGCGGACATTGAGTACGAGGGCCGCCTGTACACGGTGGATCCGCAGGAGTGCACCATTGCG
CTCTCGAGTGTGGAGTCCGCGGGTACAGAAGATCGGGACACCCAGTTCCAGATAGCGCCGCAATCGCAGA
TCTACGACTACATCCTCTTCCGTGGCTCGGACATCAAGGACATTCGCGTTGTCAACAACCACACGCTGCC
GCACCACAATGACCCGGCGATCATGCAGGCGCAGCTCCAGAACGGACCGCCCCAGATGCCGCAGCACTTC
CCCATGCCCAGCGGGATGAGCGGTCCGCCGCAGCAGCAACAGGTGCCGTCGCAGCAACCGCCCCAGATGC
CAAGCGGTGGAGGCAGTGGTGGTGCTGGTGGAGCAGGAGCTCCTGGCGGCGGCGGACCCGGCTACGGCAA
TGGCAATCCGTTCGGCAACCTCGGCGGTCCCAATCTGGCCAACATGGTGGGCAATGCGGGCGGATCGCTT
GCACCCGGTTCCGGTGCTCCGGGCAGCGGACCCTTCATGCACATCGGTGGCAATCAGCAGCAACCGAAGC
CCCAGCAGCAGAAACAGCCAAACATGCTGGCCGGTGCCTCGCGATCGACGACGCCCATTAGCCTGATTGT
GAGTCCCACGGCGGAGCTGACTCAGCAGCAGCAGCTGCACCAGCAACAGAACGCTGGCCAGGGTGGCAAC
GGACGCGATGCAGGACATAAGCGCCAGAACCACCAGCAGCAACAGAATCAGCAGCATCAGCAACGTGGCG
GACCCAGCCACAACAATATGCAGCATCAGCAGCAACGAGGCGGCGGCAGTGGAACGGACTTCTATAACCA
GCAGCGGGATCGTCGGGACTCCGGACGTCAAATGGACAACAACTATAGCAACAACTACAACAACAATAAT
AATAATCAGCGCAATCGCGGCGGCGGCAACGGAATGCAACAGCAGCAGCGAGGAGGAAACGGCGGCAGCG
GCGGCGGCGGTGGAAACGGAGGTGGAAACAACCCGGCCTGGAACATGCATCGCGGCAACCAGAACTCGAA
CAACATGATGAACATGCGCAACCGCGGCATGGGATCCCGCGGCCCCATGCGACCCAATCAGGGCTATCGT
CCGCAGTCGGCCAATAATCAGAACAAGCCGCGGAACAAGATCAAGTTCGAGGGCGACTTCGATTTCGAGC
AGGCAAACAACAAGTTCGAGGAACTGCGCTCCCAACTGGCCAAGCTCAAGGTGGCCGAGGATGGTGCACC
CAAGCCAGCCACCAATGCAACGGCCGCCACTGCAACTGCAACCAATGAGCAGGTGGGTGAGAAGGTTGAA
GGCGTTCACACACTGAATGGCGAGACCGACAAGAAGGATGATTCTGGCAACGAGACCGGCGCTGGAGAGC
ACGAGCCTGAGGAGGATGATGTTGCTGTGTGCTACGACAAGACCAAATCGTTCTTCGACAACATCTCGTG
CGAGGCTGCCCAGGATCGCAGCAAGAACAAGAAGAACGATTGGCGCCAGGAGCGCAAGTTGAACACGGAG
ACCTTCGGAGTGTCCTCCACACGACGTGGCAGTTACCGCGGACGCAACCAATACTACAACAATAATGGCA
ACGGCGGCATTAACTCGGGATATGGAGGAGCGCCAGGCTACAACAGGAACAATTATCGCATGGGTGGCGG
CGGCGGAAACTTCCGAAACAGGAGCAACAATCGCAACAACGGCGGCGGTCGTGGCGGAAACGGAATGCCA
AACATCACCAATGGCAACACGGCTGCTGCGCTGAAGGCGGCCAACAATGCTGCTGGCCACGGATCCAATG
CCACGGACTCCAGTGCACCAAATGCCACAACCGCGACGACAAAGTCGACGTCCCTCTTGCCAGAGCAGAC
GCAACAGGTGGCGGCAGTTTCACAATAGGCGGCCGCTCGAGTCTAGAGGGCCCGCGGTTCGAAGGTAAGC
CTATCCCTAACCCTCTCCTCGGTCTCGATTCTACGCGTACCGGTCATCATCACCATCACCATTGAGTTTA
AACCCGCTGATCAGCCTCGACTGTGCCTTCTAAGGCCTGAGCTCGCTGATCAGCCTCGATCGAGGATCCA
GACATGATAAGATACATTGATGAGTTTGGACAAACCACAACTAGAATGCAGTGAAAAAAATGCTTTATTT
GTGAAATTTGTGATGCTATTGCTTTATTTGTAACCATTATAAGCTGCAATAAACAAGTTAACAACAACAA
TTGCATTCATTTTATGTTTCAGGTTCAGGGGGAGGTGTGGGAGGTTTTTTAAAGCAAGTAAAACCTCTAC
AAATGTGGTATGGCTGATTATGATCAGTCGACCGATGCCCTTGAGAGCCTTCAACCCAGTCAGCTCCTTC
CGGTGGGCGCGGGGCATGACTATCGTCGCCGCACTTATGACTGTCTTCTTTATCATGCAACTCGTAGGAC
AGGTGCCGGCAGCGCTCTGGGTCATTTTCGGCGAGGACCGCTTTCGCTGGAGCGCGACGATGATCGGCCT
GTCGCTTGCGGTATTCGGAATCTTGCACGCCCTCGCTCAAGCCTTCGTCACTGGTCCCGCCACCAAACGT
TTCGGCGAGAAGCAGGCCATTATCGCCGGCATGGCGGCCGACGCGCTGGGCTACGTCTTGCTGGCGTTCG
CGACGCGAGGCTGGATGGCCTTCCCCATTATGATTCTTCTCGCTTCCGGCGGCATCGGGATGCCCGCGTT
GCAGGCCATGCTGTCCAGGCAGGTAGATGACGACCATCAGGGACAGCTTCAAGGATCGCTCGCGGCTCTT
ACCAGCCAGCAAAAGGCCAGGAACCGTAAAAAGGCCGCGTTGCTGGCGTTTTTCCATAGGCTCCGCCCCC
CTGACGAGCATCACAAAAATCGACGCTCAAGTCAGAGGTGGCGAAACCCGACAGGACTATAAAGATACCA
GGCGTTTCCCCCTGGAAGCTCCCTCGTGCGCTCTCCTGTTCCGACCCTGCCGCTTACCGGATACCTGTCC
GCCTTTCTCCCTTCGGGAAGCGTGGCGCTTTCTCAATGCTCACGCTGTAGGTATCTCAGTTCGGTGTAGG
TCGTTCGCTCCAAGCTGGGCTGTGTGCACGAACCCCCCGTTCAGCCCGACCGCTGCGCCTTATCCGGTAA
CTATCGTCTTGAGTCCAACCCGGTAAGACACGACTTATCGCCACTGGCAGCAGCCACTGGTAACAGGATT
AGCAGAGCGAGGTATGTAGGCGGTGCTACAGAGTTCTTGAAGTGGTGGCCTAACTACGGCTACACTAGAA
GGACAGTATTTGGTATCTGCGCTCTGCTGAAGCCAGTTACCTTCGGAAAAAGAGTTGGTAGCTCTTGATC
CGGCAAACAAACCACCGCTGGTAGCGGTGGTTTTTTTGTTTGCAAGCAGCAGATTACGCGCAGAAAAAAA
GGATCTCAAGAAGATCCTTTGATCTTTTCTACGGGGTCTGACGCTCAGTGGAACGAAAACTCACGTTAAG
GGATTTTGGTCATGAGATTATCAAAAAGGATCTTCACCTAGATCCTTTTAAATTAAAAATGAAGTTTTAA
ATCAATCTAAAGTATATATGAGTAAACTTGGTCTGACAGTTACCAATGCTTAATCAGTGAGGCACCTATC
TCAGCGATCTGTCTATTTCGTTCATCCATAGTTGCCTGACTCCCCGTCGTGTAGATAACTACGATACGGG
AGGGCTTACCATCTGGCCCCAGTGCTGCAATGATACCGCGAGACCCACGCTCACCGGCTCCAGATTTATC
AGCAATAAACCAGCCAGCCGGAAGGGCCGAGCGCAGAAGTGGTCCTGCAACTTTATCCGCCTCCATCCAG
TCTATTAATTGTTGCCGGGAAGCTAGAGTAAGTAGTTCGCCAGTTAATAGTTTGCGCAACGTTGTTGCCA
TTGCTGCAGGCATCGTGGTGTCACGCTCGTCGTTTGGTATGGCTTCATTCAGCTCCGGTTCCCAACGATC
AAGGCGAGTTACATGATCCCCCATGTTGTGCAAAAAAGCGGTTAGCTCCTTCGGTCCTCCGATCGTTGTC
AGAAGTAAGTTGGCCGCAGTGTTATCACTCATGGTTATGGCAGCACTGCATAATTCTCTTACTGTCATGC
CATCCGTAAGATGCTTTTCTGTGACTGGTGAGTACTCAACCAAGTCATTCTGAGAATAGTGTATGCGGCG
ACCGAGTTGCTCTTGCCCGGCGTCAACACGGGATAATACCGCGCCACATAGCAGAACTTTAAAAGTGCTC
ATCATTGGAAAACGTTCTTCGGGGCGAAAACTCTCAAGGATCTTACCGCTGTTGAGATCCAGTTCGATGT
AACCCACTCGTGCACCCAACTGATCTTCAGCATCTTTTACTTTCACCAGCGTTTCTGGGTGAGCAAAAAC
AGGAAGGCAAAATGCCGCAAAAAAGGGAATAAGGGCGACACGGAAATGTTGAATACTCATACTCTTCCTT
TTTCAATATTATTGAAGCATTTATCAGGGTTATTGTCTCATGAGCGGATACATATTTGAATGTATTTAGA
AAAATAAACAAATAGGGGTTCCGCGCACATTTCCCCGAAAAGTGCCACCTGACGTCTAAGAAACCATTAT
TATCATGACATTAACCTATAAAAATAGGCGTATCACGAGGCCCTTTCGT
Features (pLannotate 1.2.2; 11 found; start..end, strand, type, name):
     56..2568    +  promoter       Ac5 promoter: Drosophila melanogaster actin 5C promoter
   2588..3304    +  CDS            EGFP: EGFP is a basic (constitutively fluorescent) green fluorescent protein published in 1996, derived from Aequorea victoria. It is reported to be a rapidly-maturing weak dimer with moderate acid sensitivity.
   3320..3607    +  CDS            Lsm14a (fragment): LS14A_MOUSE - Also known as Fam61a, Rap55a. Experimental evidence at protein level: Swiss-Prot protein existence level 1. Essential for formation of P-bodies, cytoplasmic structures that provide storage sites for translationally inactive mRNAs and protect them from degradation. Acts as a repressor of mRNA translation. May play a role in mitotic spindle assembly. From Mus musculus (Mouse).
   4520..4939    +  CDS            Lsm14a (fragment): LS14A_MOUSE - Also known as Fam61a, Rap55a. Experimental evidence at protein level: Swiss-Prot protein existence level 1. Essential for formation of P-bodies, cytoplasmic structures that provide storage sites for translationally inactive mRNAs and protect them from degradation. Acts as a repressor of mRNA translation. May play a role in mitotic spindle assembly. From Mus musculus (Mouse).
   5314..5355    +  CDS            V5 tag: epitope tag from simian virus 5
   5455..5589    -  polyA_signal   SV40 poly(A) signal: SV40 polyadenylation signal
   5612..5696    -  CDS            large T antigen (fragment): large T antigen from SV40 (simian virus 40)
   5697..6167    +  CDS            TcR (fragment): tetracycline efflux protein; tet; confers resistance to tetracycline
   6211..6799    -  rep_origin     ori: high-copy-number ColE1/pMB1/pBR322/pUC origin of replication
   6970..7830    -  CDS            AmpR: β-lactamase; bla; confers resistance to ampicillin, carbenicillin, and related antibiotics
   7831..7935    -  promoter       AmpR promoter: bla
