[The description below was written by a language model from this plasmid's Addgene catalogue record and pLannotate feature annotations shown in this document.]
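Description:
pAc5.1B-EGFP-DmTral-R21ER42EF44A_C is an insect expression plasmid of about 8 kb for producing a GFP-tagged mutant of the Drosophila melanogaster protein Trailer Hitch (Tral, also called LSm15 or CG10686). The catalogue lists the backbone as unknown, although the name and feature layout point to a pAc5.1-type vector. It is propagated in E. coli through a ColE1/pUC-type origin and selected with ampicillin via the bla gene and its own promoter. The record describes it as low copy even though the annotated origin is of the high-copy class. A short tetracycline-resistance fragment and a sliver of SV40 large T antigen are backbone remnants, not functional genes. No selectable marker for insect cells is annotated.

Expression is driven by the constitutive Drosophila actin 5C promoter. EGFP lies directly downstream, followed by the Tral coding sequence, so the protein is made as an N-terminal EGFP fusion. The annotation tool marked two segments of the insert as fragments of mouse Lsm14a. This reflects homology between Tral and its mammalian LSm14/RAP55 relative, most evident in the conserved N-terminal region and a C-terminal region, not the presence of mouse sequence. A V5 epitope tag sequence and an SV40 polyadenylation signal follow the insert; the record does not say whether the V5 tag is in frame with Tral or lies beyond a stop codon.

The insert carries the substitutions R21E, R42E and F44A. Relative to the reference sequence it also has two silent changes and a Q279H change. The associated study examined how Tral and EDC3 associate with DCP1 and Me31B in distinct complexes, so the construct is probably intended for interaction or localisation experiments in fly cells. The record does not state which interaction these mutations are meant to affect.
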