Addgene plasmid #146059: pAc5.1B-EGFP-DmTral-R21ER42EF44A_C
Purpose: Insect Expression of DmTral-R21ER42EF44A
Depositing lab: Elisa Izaurralde. Depositing organization: Max Planck Institute for Developmental Biology. Publication: Similar modes of interaction enable Trailer Hitch and EDC3 to associate with DCP1 and Me31B in distinct protein complexes. Tritschler F, Eulalio A, Helms S, Schmidt S, Coles M, Weichenrieder O, Izaurralde E, Truffault V. Mol Cell Biol. 2008 Nov . 28(21):6695-708. 10.1128/MCB.00759-08 PubMed 18765641.
Backbone
  Vector backbone: Unknown
  Vector type: Insect Expression
Growth in bacteria
  Bacterial resistance: Ampicillin, 100 μg/mL
  Growth temperature: 37°C
  Growth strain: DH5alpha
  Copy number: Low Copy
Gene/Insert
  Gene/Insert name: DmTral-R21ER42EF44A (alt names: Trailer Hitch; Dm LSm33)
  Species: D. melanogaster (fly)
  Mutation: two silent mutations A198C, A387G and a mutation G837T:Q279H compared to the sequence given by: NCBI:NM_140328.4 or UniProt Q9VTZ0.
  Entrez Gene: tral (a.k.a. Dmel_CG10686, BEST:GH08269, CG10686, DmLSm15, Dmel\CG10686, LSm15, Lsm15, Scd6p, TRAL, Tral, anon-EST:Posey139, anon-WO0172774.89, anon-WO02059370.24, p67, p70)
  Cloning method: Unknown
Terms and licenses: Academic/Nonprofit Terms; Industry Terms: Not Available to Industry
Depositor comments: Plasmids from this collection were made available to the research community and donated after the lab closed. Please note that the sequence provided by the depositing laboratory may be theoretical/predicted or based on Sanger sequencing results. There may be discrepancies between sequencing results obtained by Addgene and the depositor sequence. If an Addgene verified sequence is not available, please contact before placing your order to request that our lab fully sequence the plasmid.
How to cite: pAc5.1B-EGFP-DmTral-R21ER42EF44A_C was a gift from Elisa Izaurralde (Addgene plasmid # 146059 ; http://n2t.net/addgene:146059 ; RRID:Addgene_146059)
